Addgene plasmid #159824: pSEM320 - sgRNA mosTI unc-119 array insertion
Purpose: Single copy or array insertion by MosTI using split unc-119 selection
Depositing lab: Christian Froekjaer-Jensen. Depositing organization: King Abdullah University of Science and Technology (KAUST). Publication: Modular safe-harbor transgene insertion (MosTI) for targeted single-copy and extrachromosomal array integration in C. elegans. El Mouridi S, Alkhaldi F, Frokjaer-Jensen C. G3 (Bethesda). 2022 Jul 28. pii: 6651068. doi: 10.1093/g3journal/jkac184. PubMed 35900171.
Backbone
  Vector backbone: pTwist+Amp+High+Copy
  Vector type: Worm Expression
Growth in bacteria
  Bacterial resistance: Ampicillin, 100 μg/mL
  Growth temperature: 37°C
  Growth strain: DH5alpha
  Copy number: High Copy
Gene/Insert
  Gene/Insert name: sgRNA mosTI unc-119 array insertion
  Species: C. elegans (nematode)
  Mutation: Not applicable
  Cloning method: Unknown
Terms and licenses: Academic/Nonprofit Terms; Industry Terms: Not Available to Industry
Depositor comments: See www.wormbuilder.org for more information. Please visit https://www.biorxiv.org/content/10.1101/2022.04.19.488726v3 for bioRxiv preprint.
How to cite: pSEM320 - sgRNA mosTI unc-119 array insertion was a gift from Christian Froekjaer-Jensen (Addgene plasmid # 159824 ; http://n2t.net/addgene:159824 ; RRID:Addgene_159824)
