[The description below was written by a language model from this plasmid's Addgene catalogue record and pLannotate feature annotations shown in this document.]
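Description:
pSEM320 is a small (about 2.5 kb) worm-expression plasmid built on the pTwist Amp High Copy backbone. It supplies a single guide RNA for the MosTI (modular safe-harbor transgene insertion) system in Caenorhabditis elegans. In E. coli it is maintained by a high-copy ColE1/pUC-type origin and selected with ampicillin through the β-lactamase gene and its native bla promoter. The remaining annotated backbone elements are short remnants with no evident role in the construct's function: a lac operator fragment, a lacZα fragment spanning the sequence origin, and an attB1 Gateway recombination site.

The only payload feature detected is a fragment of the Streptococcus pyogenes tracrRNA, which corresponds to the scaffold part of a Cas9 sgRNA. The targeting spacer would normally lie immediately upstream of this scaffold. Neither the spacer nor the promoter driving sgRNA transcription in the worm is annotated, and the record does not state which promoter is used or the exact target sequence. No Cas9 coding sequence is present, so the nuclease has to come from another source.

According to the catalogue entry, the guide is used for single-copy or array insertion by MosTI with split unc-119 selection. In such a scheme, a Cas9-induced break at the engineered landing site is repaired from a transgene template. Correct insertion reconstitutes a functional unc-119 marker, so the rescued phenotype identifies integrants. The plasmid name indicates that this guide is the version intended for integrating extrachromosomal arrays at an unc-119-based MosTI site.
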