Features (pLannotate 1.2.2; 7 found; start..end, strand, type, name):
    214..281     +  misc_RNA       tracrRNA (fragment): trans-activating CRISPR RNA for the Streptococcus pyogenes CRISPR/Cas9 system
    448..463     -  protein_bind   lac operator (fragment): The lac repressor binds to the lac operator to inhibit transcription in E. coli. This inhibition can be relieved by adding lactose or isopropyl-β-D-thiogalactopyranoside (IPTG). lac repressor encoded by lacI
    614..1202    -  rep_origin     ori: high-copy-number ColE1/pMB1/pBR322/pUC origin of replication
   1319..1343    -  protein_bind   attB1: mutant version of attB; recombination site for the Gateway® BP reaction BP Clonase™
   1443..2303    -  CDS            AmpR: β-lactamase; bla; confers resistance to ampicillin, carbenicillin, and related antibiotics
   2304..2408    -  promoter       AmpR promoter: bla
   2495..17      -  CDS            lacZα (fragment) (across the origin): LacZα fragment of β-galactosidase; lacZ fragment
>Addgene plasmid #159824 | pSEM320 - sgRNA mosTI unc-119 array insertion | addgene full sequence | sequence record 317428 | Addgene NGS Result
GTAAAACGACGGCCAGTCATGCATAATCCGCACGCATCTGGAATAAGGAAGTGCCATTCCGCCTGACCTG
AATTCCGCCTCCCCGCACACTCAACACAGCGAGCGGCGGAACCCGCGGGGTGTCGGCCGCTCGGACACGC
TCCCGTATATAACGACGCGGCGCGCGTCAAGTTGTGATATCAAGAGTTAGTTGAGGTTTAAGAGCTATGC
TGGAAACAGCATAGCAAGTTTAAATAAGGCTAGTCCGTTATCAACTTGAAAAAGTGGCACCGAGTCGGTG
CTTTTTGTTTTTTGCCCATTTTTTGTAGTTTGAGACTGGAAAAATCGTAAATCAACCATAGTTTTAGGGC
AAAATTCTCGAAAGAATTCAGGCTAGGTGGAGGCTCAGTGATGATAAGTCTGCGATGGTGGATGCATGTG
TCATGGTCATAGCTGTTTCCTGTGTGAAATTGTTATCCGCTCAGAGGGCACAATCCTATTCCGCGCTATC
CGACAATCTCCAAGACATTAGGTGGAGTTCAGTTCGGCGTATGGCATATGTCGCTGGAAAGAACATGTGA
GCAAAAGGCCAGCAAAAGGCCAGGAACCGTAAAAAGGCCGCGTTGCTGGCGTTTTTCCATAGGCTCCGCC
CCCCTGACGAGCATCACAAAAATCGACGCTCAAGTCAGAGGTGGCGAAACCCGACAGGACTATAAAGATA
CCAGGCGTTTCCCCCTGGAAGCTCCCTCGTGCGCTCTCCTGTTCCGACCCTGCCGCTTACCGGATACCTG
TCCGCCTTTCTCCCTTCGGGAAGCGTGGCGCTTTCTCATAGCTCACGCTGTAGGTATCTCAGTTCGGTGT
AGGTCGTTCGCTCCAAGCTGGGCTGTGTGCACGAACCCCCCGTTCAGCCCGACCGCTGCGCCTTATCCGG
TAACTATCGTCTTGAGTCCAACCCGGTAAGACACGACTTATCGCCACTGGCAGCAGCCACTGGTAACAGG
ATTAGCAGAGCGAGGTATGTAGGCGGTGCTACAGAGTTCTTGAAGTGGTGGCCTAACTACGGCTACACTA
GAAGAACAGTATTTGGTATCTGCGCTCTGCTGAAGCCAGTTACCTTCGGAAAAAGAGTTGGTAGCTCTTG
ATCCGGCAAACAAACCACCGCTGGTAGCGGTGGTTTTTTTGTTTGCAAGCAGCAGATTACGCGCAGAAAA
AAAGGATCTCAAGAAGATCCTTTGATCTTTTCTACGGGGTCTGACGCTCTATTCAACAAAGCCGCCGTCC
CGTCAAGTCAGCGTAAATGGGTAGGGGGCTTCAAATCGTCCTCGTGATACCAATTCGGAGCCTGCTTTTT
TGTACAAACTTGTTGATAATGGCAATTCAAGGATCTTCACCTAGATCCTTTTAAATTAAAAATGAAGTTT
TAAATCAATCTAAAGTATATATGAGTAAACTTGGTCTGACAGTTACCAATGCTTAATCAGTGAGGCACCT
ATCTCAGCGATCTGTCTATTTCGTTCATCCATAGTTGCCTGACTCCCCGTCGTGTAGATAACTACGATAC
GGGAGGGCTTACCATCTGGCCCCAGTGCTGCAATGATACCGCGAGAGCCACGCTCACCGGCTCCAGATTT
ATCAGCAATAAACCAGCCAGCCGGAAGGGCCGAGCGCAGAAGTGGTCCTGCAACTTTATCCGCCTCCATC
CAGTCTATTAATTGTTGCCGGGAAGCTAGAGTAAGTAGTTCGCCAGTTAATAGTTTGCGCAACGTTGTTG
CCATTGCTACAGGCATCGTGGTGTCACGCTCGTCGTTTGGTATGGCTTCATTCAGCTCCGGTTCCCAACG
ATCAAGGCGAGTTACATGATCCCCCATGTTGTGCAAAAAAGCGGTTAGCTCCTTCGGTCCTCCGATCGTT
GTCAGAAGTAAGTTGGCCGCAGTGTTATCACTCATGGTTATGGCAGCACTGCATAATTCTCTTACTGTCA
TGCCATCCGTAAGATGCTTTTCTGTGACTGGTGAGTACTCAACCAAGTCATTCTGAGAATAGTGTATGCG
GCGACCGAGTTGCTCTTGCCCGGCGTCAATACGGGATAATACCGCGCCACATAGCAGAACTTTAAAAGTG
CTCATCATTGGAAAACGTTCTTCGGGGCGAAAACTCTCAAGGATCTTACCGCTGTTGAGATCCAGTTCGA
TGTAACCCACTCGTGCACCCAACTGATCTTCAGCATCTTTTACTTTCACCAGCGTTTCTGGGTGAGCAAA
AACAGGAAGGCAAAATGCCGCAAAAAAGGGAATAAGGGCGACACGGAAATGTTGAATACTCATACTCTTC
CTTTTTCAATATTATTGAAGCATTTATCAGGGTTATTGTCTCATGAGCGGATACATATTTGAATGTATTT
AGAAAAATAAACAAATAGGGGTTCCGCGCACATTTCCCCGAAAAGTGCCAGATACCTGAAACAAAACCCA
TCGTACGGCCAAGGAAGTCTCCAATAACTGTGATCCACCACAAGCGCCAGGGTTTTCCCAGTCACGACGT
T
